>Addgene plasmid #113990 | pOGG016 | addgene full sequence | sequence record 223084 | Addgene NGS Result
CTAAATTGTAAGCGTTAATATTTTGTTAAAATTCGCGTTAAATTTTTGTTAAATCAGCTCATTTTTTAAC
CAATAGGCCGAAATCGGCAAAATCCCTTATAAATCAAAAGAATAGACCGAGATAGGGTTGAGTGGCCGCT
ACAGGGCGCTCCCATTCGCCATTCAGGCTGCGCAACTGTTGGGAAGGGCGTTTCGGTGCGGGCCTCTTCG
CTATTACGCCAGCTGGCGAAAGGGGGATGTGCTGCAAGGCGATTAAGTTGGGTAACGCCAGGGTTTTCCC
AGTCACGACGTTGTAAAACGACGGCCAGTGAGCGCGACGTAATACGACTCACTATAGGGCGAATTGAGTG
AAGGCCGTCAAGGCCTAGGCGCGCCACACTCTGTGCGTCTCAGAGCTCTAGGGCGGCGGATTTGTCCTAC
TCAGGAGAGCGTTCACCGACAAACAACAGATAAAACGAAAGGCCCAGTCTTTCGACTGAGCCTTTCGTTT
TATTTGATGCCTGCCTGAGACGCACGAAGTGATTAATTAACTGGCCTCATGGGCCTTCACTTCACTGCCC
GCTTTCCAGTCGGGAAACCTGTCGTGCCAGCTGCATTAACATGGTCATAGCTGTTTCCTTGCGTATTGGG
CGCTCTCCGCTTCCTCGCTCACTGACTCGCTGCGCTCGGTCGTTCGGGTAAAGCCTGGGGTGCCTAATGA
GCAAAAGGCCAGCAAAAGGCCAGGAACCGTAAAAAGGCCGCGTTGCTGGCGTTTTTCCATAGGCTCCGCC
CCCCTGACGAGCATCACAAAAATCGACGCTCAAGTCAGAGGTGGCGAAACCCGACAGGACTATAAAGATA
CCAGGCGTTTCCCCCTGGAAGCTCCCTCGTGCGCTCTCCTGTTCCGACCCTGCCGCTTACCGGATACCTG
TCCGCCTTTCTCCCTTCGGGAAGCGTGGCGCTTTCTCATAGCTCACGCTGTAGGTATCTCAGTTCGGTGT
AGGTCGTTCGCTCCAAGCTGGGCTGTGTGCACGAACCCCCCGTTCAGCCCGACCGCTGCGCCTTATCCGG
TAACTATCGTCTTGAGTCCAACCCGGTAAGACACGACTTATCGCCACTGGCAGCAGCCACTGGTAACAGG
ATTAGCAGAGCGAGGTATGTAGGCGGTGCTACAGAGTTCTTGAAGTGGTGGCCTAACTACGGCTACACTA
GAAGAACAGTATTTGGTATCTGCGCTCTGCTGAAGCCAGTTACCTTCGGAAAAAGAGTTGGTAGCTCTTG
ATCCGGCAAACAAACCACCGCTGGTAGCGGTGGTTTTTTTGTTTGCAAGCAGCAGATTACGCGCAGAAAA
AAAGGATCTCAAGAAGATCCTTTGATCTTTTCTACGGGGTCTGACGCTCAGTGGAACGAAAACTCACGTT
AAGGGATTTTGGTCATGAGATTATCAAAAAGGATCTTCACCTAGATCCTTTTAAATTAAAAATGAAGTTT
TAAATCAATCTAAAGTATATATGAGTAAACTTGGTCTGACAGTTATTATTTACCCACCACTTTGGTAATT
TCGCCTTTCACGTAATGCACAAATTCTTCCAGCTGATCCGCACGGCTGGCCAGACGATCTTCTTCCTGGC
CCAGATACGCCTGACGCGCTTCCAGAATCACCGGCTGATACTGCGCCGGCAGACGTTCCATGGCCCAATC
CGCCGCCACATCTTTCGGCGCAATTTTGCCGGTCACCGCGCTATACCAAATACGGCTCAGGGTCAGCACC
ACGTTGCGTTCATCACCCGCCCAATCCGGCGGGCTGTTCCACAGGGTCAGGGTTTCGTTCAGCGCTTCAA
ACAGGTCCTGTTCCGGCACCGGATCAAACAGTTCTTCCGCTGCCGGACCAACCAGCGCCACGCTATGTTC
ACGCGCTTTGGTCAGCAGAATGGCCAGATCGATATCAATGGTCGCCGGTTCAAAAATGCCGGCCAGAATA
TCGTTACGCTGCCATTCGCCAAACTGCAGCTCACGTTTCGCCGGATAACGCCACGGAATAATGTCATCAT
GCACCACGATGGTCACTTCCACCGCACGCAGAATTTCGCTTTCACCCGGGCTCGCGCTGGTTTCCAGCAG
ATCGTTAATCAGCGCACGACGGGTGGTTTCATCCAGACGCACGGTCACGGTCACCAGCAGATCAATATCG
CTATGCGGTTTCAGGCCGCCATCCACCGCGCTGCCATACAGATGCACGGCCAGCAGGGTCGGTTCCAGAT
GACGTTCAATCACGCCCACCACTTCAGACAGCTGGGTGCTCACTTCCGCAATCACCGCTTCACGCATAAT
GTTCAGTTTGGTTTTCGGACGGCTGCCCTGCTGGGTCACATCGTTGCTGCTCCACAGCATCAGGCAACGG
CCCACCGCATAACGCGCCTGCTGTTTGCTCGCACGCGGCATGCTCTGCACGCCAAAAAAGCAATCATAGC
ACGCCATAAACACCGCCACCGCACCATTACCGCCGCTACGTTCGGTCAGGGTACGGCTCCAATTACGGCT
ACGCATACTCTTCCTTTTTCAATATTATTGAAGCATTTATCAGGGTTATTGTCTCATGAGCGGATACATA
TTTGAATGTATTTAGAAAAATAAACAAATAGGGGTTCCGCGCACATTTCCCCGAAAAGTGCCAC
Features (pLannotate 1.2.2; 10 found; start..end, strand, type, name):
      3..134     -  rep_origin     M13 ori (fragment): M13 bacteriophage origin of replication; arrow indicates direction of (+) strand synthesis
    155..311     -  CDS            lacZα (fragment): LacZα fragment of β-galactosidase; lacZ fragment
    320..338     +  promoter       T7 promoter: promoter for bacteriophage T7 RNA polymerase
    410..496     -  terminator     rrnB T1 terminator: Escherichia coli rrnB; transcription terminator T1 from the E. coli rrnB gene
    552..599     -  CDS            lacI (fragment): lac repressor; lacI; The lac repressor binds to the lac operator to inhibit transcription in E. coli. This inhibition can be relieved by adding lactose or isopropyl-β-D-thiogalactopyranoside (IPTG).
    636..676     -  rep_origin     RSF ori (fragment): Plasmids containing the RSF 1030 origin of replication can be propagated in E. coli cells that contain additional plasmids with compatible origins.
    754..1342    -  rep_origin     ori: high-copy-number ColE1/pMB1/pBR322/pUC origin of replication
   1519..2307    -  CDS            aadA: S3AD_ECOLX - Experimental evidence at protein level: Swiss-Prot protein existence level 1. Mediates bacterial resistance to the antibiotics streptomycin and spectinomycin. From Escherichia coli.
   2314..2370    -  CDS            aacC1 (fragment): AACC1_PSEAI - Experimental evidence at protein level: Swiss-Prot protein existence level 1. Responsible for gentamicin resistance and has a limited substrate range. From Pseudomonas aeruginosa.
   2527..2631    -  promoter       AmpR promoter: bla
