[The description below was written by a language model from this plasmid's Addgene catalogue record and pLannotate feature annotations shown in this document.]
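Description:
pOGG016 is a small (about 2.7 kb) part-donor plasmid from the Bacterial Expression Vector Archive (BEVA), a modular Golden Gate system for building custom bacterial vectors from interchangeable pieces. It is not an expression vector in its own right. It stores a synthetic "endlinker/terminator" module (pLVC-ELT-6) in a commercial gene-synthesis backbone. In the BEVA scheme, vector backbones are assembled from an ordered series of positional parts, and an endlinker supplies the final piece that joins the last occupied position back to the start. This particular module closes the circle after Part 6, so it is chosen when an assembly uses six part positions. The insert is recorded as domesticated for Golden Gate cloning, which normally means that internal recognition sites for the Type IIS enzymes used in assembly were removed. The record does not state which enzymes or overhangs are involved.

The annotated sequence shows a high-copy ColE1/pUC-type origin for propagation in E. coli and an aadA gene conferring spectinomycin/streptomycin resistance, apparently driven by the AmpR (bla) promoter annotated upstream, matching the catalogued spectinomycin selection. The functional content of the module most plausibly corresponds to the rrnB T1 transcription terminator, which would insulate the assembled vector from read-through transcription at the junction. A T7 promoter lies nearby. The other annotations are short fragments: M13 origin, lacZα, lacI, RSF origin and aacC1. They are likely backbone remnants or partial sequence matches rather than working elements. The plasmid's use is as a donor in one-pot vector construction reactions.
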