Addgene plasmid #113990: pOGG016
Purpose: Vector construction module. Endlinker/terminator module to circularize plasmid following Part 6
Depositing lab: Philip Poole. Depositing organization: University of Oxford. Publication: A Bacterial Expression Vector Archive (BEVA) for Flexible Modular Assembly of Golden Gate-Compatible Vectors. Geddes BA, Mendoza-Suarez MA, Poole PS. Front Microbiol. 2019 Jan 14;9:3345. doi: 10.3389/fmicb.2018.03345. eCollection 2018. PubMed 30692983.
Backbone
  Vector backbone: pLVC-ELT-6
  Vector type: Bacterial Expression
Growth in bacteria
  Bacterial resistance: Spectinomycin, 50 μg/mL
  Growth temperature: 37°C
  Growth strain: DH5alpha
  Copy number: High Copy
Gene/Insert
  Gene/Insert name: Endlinker/terminator Part 6
  Species: Synthetic
  Mutation: Domesticated for Golden Gate cloning
  Cloning method: Unknown
Terms and licenses: Academic/Nonprofit Terms; Industry Terms: Not Available to Industry
Depositor comments: pLVC-ELT-6. Backbone from Invitrogen for synthesised parts. Please visit https://www.biorxiv.org/content/early/2018/08/16/392423 for bioRxiv preprint.
How to cite: pOGG016 was a gift from Philip Poole (Addgene plasmid # 113990 ; http://n2t.net/addgene:113990 ; RRID:Addgene_113990)
